>Addgene plasmid #131491 | pORANGE Gria3-GFP KI | depositor full sequence | sequence record 252027 | pORANGE Gria3-GFP KI sequence 9283 bps
AACGCCAGCAACGCGGCCTTTTTACGGTTCCTGGCCTTTTGCTGGCCTTTTGCTCACATGTGAGGGCCTA
TTTCCCATGATTCCTTCATATTTGCATATACGATACAAGGCTGTTAGAGAGATAATTGGAATTAATTTGA
CTGTAAACACAAAGATATTAGTACAAAATACGTGACGTAGAAAGTAATAATTTCTTGGGTAGTTTGCAGT
TTTAAAATTATGTTTTAAAATGGACTATCATATGCTTACCGTAACTTGAAAGTATTTCGATTTCTTGGCT
TTATATATCTTGTGGAAAGGACGAAACACCGCAGAAAGTGTTAAGATCTAGGTTTTAGAGCTAGAAATAG
CAAGTTAAAATAAGGCTAGTCCGTTATCAACTTGAAAAAGTGGCACCGAGTCGGTGCTTTTTTGTTTTAG
AGCTAGAAATAGCAAGTTAAAATAAGGCTAGTCCGTTTTTAGCGCGTGCGCCAATTCTGCAGACAAATGG
CTCTAGAAGCTTCCCCTAGATCTTAACACTTTCTGCTCTGCTAGCGGTAGCGGCTCCAGTAGATCTGGGG
TGAGCAAGGGCGAGGAGCTGTTCACCGGGGTGGTGCCCATCCTGGTCGAGCTGGACGGCGACGTAAACGG
CCACAAGTTCAGCGTGTCCGGCGAGGGCGAGGGCGATGCCACCTACGGCAAGCTGACCCTGAAGTTCATC
TGCACCACCGGCAAGCTGCCCGTGCCCTGGCCCACCCTCGTGACCACCCTGACCTACGGCGTGCAGTGCT
TCAGCCGCTACCCCGACCACATGAAGCAGCACGACTTCTTCAAGTCCGCCATGCCCGAAGGCTACGTCCA
GGAGCGCACCATCTTCTTCAAGGACGACGGCAACTACAAGACCCGCGCCGAGGTGAAGTTCGAGGGCGAC
ACCCTGGTGAACCGCATCGAGCTGAAGGGCATCGACTTCAAGGAGGACGGCAACATCCTGGGGCACAAGC
TGGAGTACAACTACAACAGCCACAACGTCTATATCATGGCCGACAAGCAGAAGAACGGCATCAAGGTGAA
CTTCAAGATCCGCCACAACATCGAGGACGGCAGCGTGCAGCTCGCCGACCACTACCAGCAGAACACCCCC
ATCGGCGACGGCCCCGTGCTGCTGCCCGACAACCACTACCTGAGCACCCAGTCCGCCCTGAGCAAAGACC
CCAACGAGAAGCGCGATCACATGGTCCTGCTGGAGTTCGTGACCGCCGCCGGGATCACTCTCGGCATGGA
CGAGCTGTACAAGTAGGCCTCCCCTAGATCTTAACACTTTCTGCTCGAGGATCCTAGGACGCGTCCTAGG
ACGCGTCCAGAGGTACCCGTTACATAACTTACGGTAAATGGCCCGCCTGGCTGACCGCCCAACGACCCCC
GCCCATTGACGTCAATAGTAACGCCAATAGGGACTTTCCATTGACGTCAATGGGTGGAGTATTTACGGTA
AACTGCCCACTTGGCAGTACATCAAGTGTATCATATGCCAAGTACGCCCCCTATTGACGTCAATGACGGT
AAATGGCCCGCCTGGCATTGTGCCCAGTACATGACCTTATGGGACTTTCCTACTTGGCAGTACATCTACG
TATTAGTCATCGCTATTACCATGGTCGAGGTGAGCCCCACGTTCTGCTTCACTCTCCCCATCTCCCCCCC
CTCCCCACCCCCAATTTTGTATTTATTTATTTTTTAATTATTTTGTGCAGCGATGGGGGCGGGGGGGGGG
GGGGGGCGCGCGCCAGGCGGGGCGGGGCGGGGCGAGGGGCGGGGCGGGGCGAGGCGGAGAGGTGCGGCGG
CAGCCAATCAGAGCGGCGCGCTCCGAAAGTTTCCTTTTATGGCGAGGCGGCGGCGGCGGCGGCCCTATAA
AAAGCGAAGCGCGCGGCGGGCGGGAGTCGCTGCGCGCTGCCTTCGCCCCGTGCCCCGCTCCGCCGCCGCC
TCGCGCCGCCCGCCCCGGCTCTGACTGACCGCGTTACTCCCACAGGTGAGCGGGCGGGACGGCCCTTCTC
CTCCGGGCTGTAATTAGCTGAGCAAGAGGTAAGGGTTTAAGGGATGGTTGGTTGGTGGGGTATTAATGTT
TAATTACCTGGAGCACCTGCCTGAAATCACTTTTTTTCAGGTTGGACCGGTGCCACCATGTACCCATACG
ATGTTCCAGATTACGCTTCGCCGAAGAAAAAGCGCAAGGTCGAAGCGTCCGACAAGAAGTACAGCATCGG
CCTGGACATCGGCACCAACTCTGTGGGCTGGGCCGTGATCACCGACGAGTACAAGGTGCCCAGCAAGAAA
TTCAAGGTGCTGGGCAACACCGACCGGCACAGCATCAAGAAGAACCTGATCGGAGCCCTGCTGTTCGACA
GCGGCGAAACAGCCGAGGCCACCCGGCTGAAGAGAACCGCCAGAAGAAGATACACCAGACGGAAGAACCG
GATCTGCTATCTGCAAGAGATCTTCAGCAACGAGATGGCCAAGGTGGACGACAGCTTCTTCCACAGACTG
GAAGAGTCCTTCCTGGTGGAAGAGGATAAGAAGCACGAGCGGCACCCCATCTTCGGCAACATCGTGGACG
AGGTGGCCTACCACGAGAAGTACCCCACCATCTACCACCTGAGAAAGAAACTGGTGGACAGCACCGACAA
GGCCGACCTGCGGCTGATCTATCTGGCCCTGGCCCACATGATCAAGTTCCGGGGCCACTTCCTGATCGAG
GGCGACCTGAACCCCGACAACAGCGACGTGGACAAGCTGTTCATCCAGCTGGTGCAGACCTACAACCAGC
TGTTCGAGGAAAACCCCATCAACGCCAGCGGCGTGGACGCCAAGGCCATCCTGTCTGCCAGACTGAGCAA
GAGCAGACGGCTGGAAAATCTGATCGCCCAGCTGCCCGGCGAGAAGAAGAATGGCCTGTTCGGCAACCTG
ATTGCCCTGAGCCTGGGCCTGACCCCCAACTTCAAGAGCAACTTCGACCTGGCCGAGGATGCCAAACTGC
AGCTGAGCAAGGACACCTACGACGACGACCTGGACAACCTGCTGGCCCAGATCGGCGACCAGTACGCCGA
CCTGTTTCTGGCCGCCAAGAACCTGTCCGACGCCATCCTGCTGAGCGACATCCTGAGAGTGAACACCGAG
ATCACCAAGGCCCCCCTGAGCGCCTCTATGATCAAGAGATACGACGAGCACCACCAGGACCTGACCCTGC
TGAAAGCTCTCGTGCGGCAGCAGCTGCCTGAGAAGTACAAAGAGATTTTCTTCGACCAGAGCAAGAACGG
CTACGCCGGCTACATTGACGGCGGAGCCAGCCAGGAAGAGTTCTACAAGTTCATCAAGCCCATCCTGGAA
AAGATGGACGGCACCGAGGAACTGCTCGTGAAGCTGAACAGAGAGGACCTGCTGCGGAAGCAGCGGACCT
TCGACAACGGCAGCATCCCCCACCAGATCCACCTGGGAGAGCTGCACGCCATTCTGCGGCGGCAGGAAGA
TTTTTACCCATTCCTGAAGGACAACCGGGAAAAGATCGAGAAGATCCTGACCTTCCGCATCCCCTACTAC
GTGGGCCCTCTGGCCAGGGGAAACAGCAGATTCGCCTGGATGACCAGAAAGAGCGAGGAAACCATCACCC
CCTGGAACTTCGAGGAAGTGGTGGACAAGGGCGCTTCCGCCCAGAGCTTCATCGAGCGGATGACCAACTT
CGATAAGAACCTGCCCAACGAGAAGGTGCTGCCCAAGCACAGCCTGCTGTACGAGTACTTCACCGTGTAT
AACGAGCTGACCAAAGTGAAATACGTGACCGAGGGAATGAGAAAGCCCGCCTTCCTGAGCGGCGAGCAGA
AAAAGGCCATCGTGGACCTGCTGTTCAAGACCAACCGGAAAGTGACCGTGAAGCAGCTGAAAGAGGACTA
CTTCAAGAAAATCGAGTGCTTCGACTCCGTGGAAATCTCCGGCGTGGAAGATCGGTTCAACGCCTCCCTG
GGCACATACCACGATCTGCTGAAAATTATCAAGGACAAGGACTTCCTGGACAATGAGGAAAACGAGGACA
TTCTGGAAGATATCGTGCTGACCCTGACACTGTTTGAGGACAGAGAGATGATCGAGGAACGGCTGAAAAC
CTATGCCCACCTGTTCGACGACAAAGTGATGAAGCAGCTGAAGCGGCGGAGATACACCGGCTGGGGCAGG
CTGAGCCGGAAGCTGATCAACGGCATCCGGGACAAGCAGTCCGGCAAGACAATCCTGGATTTCCTGAAGT
CCGACGGCTTCGCCAACAGAAACTTCATGCAGCTGATCCACGACGACAGCCTGACCTTTAAAGAGGACAT
CCAGAAAGCCCAGGTGTCCGGCCAGGGCGATAGCCTGCACGAGCACATTGCCAATCTGGCCGGCAGCCCC
GCCATTAAGAAGGGCATCCTGCAGACAGTGAAGGTGGTGGACGAGCTCGTGAAAGTGATGGGCCGGCACA
AGCCCGAGAACATCGTGATCGAAATGGCCAGAGAGAACCAGACCACCCAGAAGGGACAGAAGAACAGCCG
CGAGAGAATGAAGCGGATCGAAGAGGGCATCAAAGAGCTGGGCAGCCAGATCCTGAAAGAACACCCCGTG
GAAAACACCCAGCTGCAGAACGAGAAGCTGTACCTGTACTACCTGCAGAATGGGCGGGATATGTACGTGG
ACCAGGAACTGGACATCAACCGGCTGTCCGACTACGATGTGGACCATATCGTGCCTCAGAGCTTTCTGAA
GGACGACTCCATCGACAACAAGGTGCTGACCAGAAGCGACAAGAACCGGGGCAAGAGCGACAACGTGCCC
TCCGAAGAGGTCGTGAAGAAGATGAAGAACTACTGGCGGCAGCTGCTGAACGCCAAGCTGATTACCCAGA
GAAAGTTCGACAATCTGACCAAGGCCGAGAGAGGCGGCCTGAGCGAACTGGATAAGGCCGGCTTCATCAA
GAGACAGCTGGTGGAAACCCGGCAGATCACAAAGCACGTGGCACAGATCCTGGACTCCCGGATGAACACT
AAGTACGACGAGAATGACAAGCTGATCCGGGAAGTGAAAGTGATCACCCTGAAGTCCAAGCTGGTGTCCG
ATTTCCGGAAGGATTTCCAGTTTTACAAAGTGCGCGAGATCAACAACTACCACCACGCCCACGACGCCTA
CCTGAACGCCGTCGTGGGAACCGCCCTGATCAAAAAGTACCCTAAGCTGGAAAGCGAGTTCGTGTACGGC
GACTACAAGGTGTACGACGTGCGGAAGATGATCGCCAAGAGCGAGCAGGAAATCGGCAAGGCTACCGCCA
AGTACTTCTTCTACAGCAACATCATGAACTTTTTCAAGACCGAGATTACCCTGGCCAACGGCGAGATCCG
GAAGCGGCCTCTGATCGAGACAAACGGCGAAACCGGGGAGATCGTGTGGGATAAGGGCCGGGATTTTGCC
ACCGTGCGGAAAGTGCTGAGCATGCCCCAAGTGAATATCGTGAAAAAGACCGAGGTGCAGACAGGCGGCT
TCAGCAAAGAGTCTATCCTGCCCAAGAGGAACAGCGATAAGCTGATCGCCAGAAAGAAGGACTGGGACCC
TAAGAAGTACGGCGGCTTCGACAGCCCCACCGTGGCCTATTCTGTGCTGGTGGTGGCCAAAGTGGAAAAG
GGCAAGTCCAAGAAACTGAAGAGTGTGAAAGAGCTGCTGGGGATCACCATCATGGAAAGAAGCAGCTTCG
AGAAGAATCCCATCGACTTTCTGGAAGCCAAGGGCTACAAAGAAGTGAAAAAGGACCTGATCATCAAGCT
GCCTAAGTACTCCCTGTTCGAGCTGGAAAACGGCCGGAAGAGAATGCTGGCCTCTGCCGGCGAACTGCAG
AAGGGAAACGAACTGGCCCTGCCCTCCAAATATGTGAACTTCCTGTACCTGGCCAGCCACTATGAGAAGC
TGAAGGGCTCCCCCGAGGATAATGAGCAGAAACAGCTGTTTGTGGAACAGCACAAGCACTACCTGGACGA
GATCATCGAGCAGATCAGCGAGTTCTCCAAGAGAGTGATCCTGGCCGACGCTAATCTGGACAAAGTGCTG
TCCGCCTACAACAAGCACCGGGATAAGCCCATCAGAGAGCAGGCCGAGAATATCATCCACCTGTTTACCC
TGACCAATCTGGGAGCCCCTGCCGCCTTCAAGTACTTTGACACCACCATCGACCGGAAGAGGTACACCAG
CACCAAAGAGGTGCTGGACGCCACCCTGATCCACCAGAGCATCACCGGCCTGTACGAGACACGGATCGAC
CTGTCTCAGCTGGGAGGCGACAGCCCCAAGAAGAAGAGAAAGGTGGAGGCCAGCTAAGAATTCTAACTAG
AGCTCGCTGATCAGCCTCGACTGTGCCTTCTAGTTGCCAGCCATCTGTTGTTTGCCCCTCCCCCGTGCCT
TCCTTGACCCTGGAAGGTGCCACTCCCACTGTCCTTTCCTAATAAAATGAGGAAATTGCATCGCATTGTC
TGAGTAGGTGTCATTCTATTCTGGGGGGTGGGGTGGGGCAGGACAGCAAGGGGGAGGATTGGGAAGAGAA
TAGCAGGCATGCTGGGGAGCGGCCGCAGGAACCCCTAGTGATGGAGTTGGCCACTCCCTCTCTGCGCGCT
CGCTCGCTCACTGAGGCCGGGCGACCAAAGGTCGCCCGACGCCCGGGCTTTGCCCGGGCGGCCTCAGTGA
GCGAGCGAGCGCGCAGCTGCCTGCAGGGGCGCCTGATGCGGTATTTTCTCCTTACGCATCTGTGCGGTAT
TTCACACCGCATA
[95 nt withheld, positions 6804-6898]
T
[46 nt withheld, positions 6900-6945]
C
[141 nt withheld, positions 6947-7087]
CCTTTGACGTTGGAGTCCACGTTCTTT
[37 nt withheld, positions 7115-7151]
ACTCTATCTCGGGCTATTCTTTTGATTTATAAGGGATTTTGCCGATTTCGGTCTATTGGTTAAAAAATGA
GCTGATTTAACAAAAATTTAACGCGAATTTTAACAAAATATTAACGTTTACAATTTTATGGTGCACTCTC
AGTACAATCTGCTCTGATGCCGCATAGTTAAGCCAGCCCCGACACCCGCCAACACCCGCTGACGCGCCCT
GACGGGCTTGTCTGCTCCCGGCATCCGCTTACAGACAAGCTGTGACCGTCTCCGGGAGCTGCATGTGTCA
GAGGTTTTCACCGTCATCACCGAAACGCGCGAGACGAAAGGGCCTCGTGATACGCCTATTTTTATAGGTT
AATGTCATGATAATAATGGTTTCTTAGACGTCAGGTGGCACTTTTCGGGGAAATGTGCGCGGAACCCCTA
TTTGTTTATTTTTCTAAATACATTCAAATATGTATCCGCTCATGAGACAATAACCCTGATAAATGCTTCA
ATAATATTGAAAAAGGAAGAGTATGAGTATTCAACATTTCCGTGTCGCCCTTATTCCCTTTTTTGCGGCA
TTTTGCCTTCCTGTTTTTGCTCACCCAGAAACGCTGGTGAAAGTAAAAGATGCTGAAGATCAGTTGGGTG
CACGAGTGGGTTACATCGAACTGGATCTCAACAGCGGTAAGATCCTTGAGAGTTTTCGCCCCGAAGAACG
TTTTCCAATGATGAGCACTTTTAAAGTTCTGCTATGTGGCGCGGTATTATCCCGTATTGACGCCGGGCAA
GAGCAACTCGGTCGCCGCATACACTATTCTCAGAATGACTTGGTTGAGTACTCACCAGTCACAGAAAAGC
ATCTTACGGATGGCATGACAGTAAGAGAATTATGCAGTGCTGCCATAACCATGAGTGATAACACTGCGGC
CAACTTACTTCTGACAACGATCGGAGGACCGAAGGAGCTAACCGCTTTTTTGCACAACATGGGGGATCAT
GTAACTCGCCTTGATCGTTGGGAACCGGAGCTGAATGAAGCCATACCAAACGACGAGCGTGACACCACGA
TGCCTGTAGCAATGGCAACAACGTTGCGCAAACTATTAACTGGCGAACTACTTACTCTAGCTTCCCGGCA
ACAATTAATAGACTGGATGGAGGCGGATAAAGTTGCAGGACCACTTCTGCGCTCGGCCCTTCCGGCTGGC
TGGTTTATTGCTGATAAATCTGGAGCCGGTGAGCGTGGAAGCCGCGGTATCATTGCAGCACTGGGGCCAG
ATGGTAAGCCCTCCCGTATCGTAGTTATCTACACGACGGGGAGTCAGGCAACTATGGATGAACGAAATAG
ACAGATCGCTGAGATAGGTGCCTCACTGATTAAGCATTGGTAACTGTCAGACCAAGTTTACTCATATATA
CTTTAGATTGATTTAAAACTTCATTTTTAATTTAAAAGGATCTAGGTGAAGATCCTTTTTGATAATCTCA
TGACCAAAATCCCTTAACGTGAGTTTTCGTTCCACTGAGCGTCAGACCCCGTAGAAAAGATCAAAGGATC
TTCTTGAGATCCTTTTTTTCTGCGCGTAATCTGCTGCTTGCAAACAAAAAAACCACCGCTACCAGCGGTG
GTTTGTTTGCCGGATCAAGAGCTACCAACTCTTTTTCCGAAGGTAACTGGCTTCAGCAGAGCGCAGATAC
CAAATACTGTTCTTCTAGTGTAGCCGTAGTTAGGCCACCACTTCAAGAACTCTGTAGCACCGCCTACATA
CCTCGCTCTGCTAATCCTGTTACCAGTGGCTGCTGCCAGTGGCGATAAGTCGTGTCTTACCGGGTTGGAC
TCAAGACGATAGTTACCGGATAAGGCGCAGCGGTCGGGCTGAACGGGGGGTTCGTGCACACAGCCCAGCT
TGGAGCGAACGACCTACACCGAACTGAGATACCTACAGCGTGAGCTATGAGAAAGCGCCACGCTTCCCGA
AGGGAGAAAGGCGGACAGGTATCCGGTAAGCGGCAGGGTCGGAACAGGAGAGCGCACGAGGGAGCTTCCA
GGGGGAAACGCCTGGTATCTTTATAGTCCTGTCGGGTTTCGCCACCTCTGACTTGAGCGTCGATTTTTGT
GATGCTCGTCAGGGGGGCGGAGCCTATGGAAA
Features (pLannotate 1.2.2; 19 found; start..end, strand, type, name):
     62..302     +  promoter       U6 promoter: RNA polymerase III promoter for human U6 snRNA
    332..407     +  misc_RNA       gRNA scaffold: guide RNA scaffold for the Streptococcus pyogenes CRISPR/Cas9 system
    414..457     +  misc_RNA       gRNA scaffold (fragment): guide RNA scaffold for the Streptococcus pyogenes CRISPR/Cas9 system
    559..1275    +  CDS            EGFP: the original enhanced GFP (Yang et al., 1996) mammalian codon-optimized
   1348..1633    +  enhancer       CMV enhancer: human cytomegalovirus immediate early enhancer; contains an 18-bp deletion relative to the standard CMV enhancer
   1635..1912    +  promoter       chicken β-actin promoter: No description available
   1913..2140    +  intron         hybrid intron: hybrid between chicken β-actin (CBA) and minute virus of mice (MMV) introns (Gray et al., 2011)
   2161..2188    +  CDS            3xHA (fragment): three tandem HA epitope tags
   2221..3936    +  CDS            Cas9(N): N-terminal portion of Streptococcus pyogenes Cas9 (Zetsche et al., 2015)
   3823..6321    +  CDS            Cas9(C): C-terminal portion of Streptococcus pyogenes Cas9 (Zetsche et al., 2015)
   6391..6502    +  polyA_signal   bGH poly(A) signal: bovine growth hormone polyadenylation signal
   6607..6747    +  repeat_region  AAV2 ITR: inverted terminal repeat of adeno-associated virus serotype 2 inverted
   6752..6803    -  misc_feature   bom (fragment): basis of mobility region from pBR322
   6822..7277    +  rep_origin     f1 ori (sequence partly withheld): f1 bacteriophage origin of replication; arrow indicates direction of (+) strand synthesis
   7278..7327    -  misc_feature   bom (fragment): basis of mobility region from pBR322
   7429..7464    -  CDS            rop (fragment): Rop protein, which maintains plasmids at low copy number; rop
   7559..7663    +  promoter       AmpR promoter: bla
   7664..8524    +  CDS            AmpR: β-lactamase; bla; confers resistance to ampicillin, carbenicillin, and related antibiotics
   8695..9283    +  rep_origin     ori: high-copy-number ColE1/pMB1/pBR322/pUC origin of replication
