>Addgene plasmid #131491 | pORANGE Gria3-GFP KI | addgene full sequence | sequence record 257194 | Addgene NGS Result
AACGCCAGCAACGCGGCCTTTTTACGGTTCCTGGCCTTTTGCTGGCCTTTTGCTCACATGTGAGGGCCTA
TTTCCCATGATTCCTTCATATTTGCATATACGATACAAGGCTGTTAGAGAGATAATTGGAATTAATTTGA
CTGTAAACACAAAGATATTAGTACAAAATACGTGACGTAGAAAGTAATAATTTCTTGGGTAGTTTGCAGT
TTTAAAATTATGTTTTAAAATGGACTATCATATGCTTACCGTAACTTGAAAGTATTTCGATTTCTTGGCT
TTATATATCTTGTGGAAAGGACGAAACACCGCAGAAAGTGTTAAGATCTAGGTTTTAGAGCTAGAAATAG
CAAGTTAAAATAAGGCTAGTCCGTTATCAACTTGAAAAAGTGGCACCGAGTCGGTGCTTTTTTGTTTTAG
AGCTAGAAATAGCAAGTTAAAATAAGGCTAGTCCGTTTTTAGCGCGTGCGCCAATTCTGCAGACAAATGG
CTCTAGAAGCTTCCCCTAGATCTTAACACTTTCTGCTCTGCTAGCGGTAGCGGCTCCAGTAGATCTGGGG
TGAGCAAGGGCGAGGAGCTGTTCACCGGGGTGGTGCCCATCCTGGTCGAGCTGGACGGCGACGTAAACGG
CCACAAGTTCAGCGTGTCCGGCGAGGGCGAGGGCGATGCCACCTACGGCAAGCTGACCCTGAAGTTCATC
TGCACCACCGGCAAGCTGCCCGTGCCCTGGCCCACCCTCGTGACCACCCTGACCTACGGCGTGCAGTGCT
TCAGCCGCTACCCCGACCACATGAAGCAGCACGACTTCTTCAAGTCCGCCATGCCCGAAGGCTACGTCCA
GGAGCGCACCATCTTCTTCAAGGACGACGGCAACTACAAGACCCGCGCCGAGGTGAAGTTCGAGGGCGAC
ACCCTGGTGAACCGCATCGAGCTGAAGGGCATCGACTTCAAGGAGGACGGCAACATCCTGGGGCACAAGC
TGGAGTACAACTACAACAGCCACAACGTCTATATCATGGCCGACAAGCAGAAGAACGGCATCAAGGTGAA
CTTCAAGATCCGCCACAACATCGAGGACGGCAGCGTGCAGCTCGCCGACCACTACCAGCAGAACACCCCC
ATCGGCGACGGCCCCGTGCTGCTGCCCGACAACCACTACCTGAGCACCCAGTCCGCCCTGAGCAAAGACC
CCAACGAGAAGCGCGATCACATGGTCCTGCTGGAGTTCGTGACCGCCGCCGGGATCACTCTCGGCATGGA
CGAGCTGTACAAGTAGGCCTCCCCTAGATCTTAACACTTTCTGCTCGAGGATCCTAGGACGCGTCCTAGG
ACGCGTCCAGAGGTACCCGTTACATAACTTACGGTAAATGGCCCGCCTGGCTGACCGCCCAACGACCCCC
GCCCATTGACGTCAATAGTAACGCCAATAGGGACTTTCCATTGACGTCAATGGGTGGAGTATTTACGGTA
AACTGCCCACTTGGCAGTACATCAAGTGTATCATATGCCAAGTACGCCCCCTATTGACGTCAATGACGGT
AAATGGCCCGCCTGGCATTGTGCCCAGTACATGACCTTATGGGACTTTCCTACTTGGCAGTACATCTACG
TATTAGTCATCGCTATTACCATGGTCGAGGTGAGCCCCACGTTCTGCTTCACTCTCCCCATCTCCCCCCC
CTCCCCACCCCCAATTTTGTATTTATTTATTTTTTAATTATTTTGTGCAGCGATGGGGGCGGGGGGGGGG
GGGGGGCGCGCGCCRGGGGGGGGGGGGGGGGGGGGGGGGGGGGGGGGGGSGRGGCGGAGAGGTGCGGCGG
CAGCCAATCAGAGCGGCGCGCTCCGAAAGTTTCCTTTTATGGCGAGGCGGCGGCGGCGGCGGCCCTATAA
AAAGCGAAGCGCGCGGCGGGCGGGAGTCGCTGCGCGCTGCCTTCGCCCCGTGCCCCGCTCCGCCGCCGCC
TCGCGCCGCCCGCCCCGGCTCTGACTGACCGCGTTACTCCCACAGGTGAGCGGGCGGGACGGCCCTTCTC
CTCCGGGCTGTAATTAGCTGAGCAAGAGGTAAGGGTTTAAGGGATGGTTGGTTGGTGGGGTATTAATGTT
TAATTACCTGGAGCACCTGCCTGAAATCACTTTTTTTCAGGTTGGACCGGTGCCACCATGTACCCATACG
ATGTTCCAGATTACGCTTCGCCGAAGAAAAAGCGCAAGGTCGAAGCGTCCGACAAGAAGTACAGCATCGG
CCTGGACATCGGCACCAACTCTGTGGGCTGGGCCGTGATCACCGACGAGTACAAGGTGCCCAGCAAGAAA
TTCAAGGTGCTGGGCAACACCGACCGGCACAGCATCAAGAAGAACCTGATCGGAGCCCTGCTGTTCGACA
GCGGCGAAACAGCCGAGGCCACCCGGCTGAAGAGAACCGCCAGAAGAAGATACACCAGACGGAAGAACCG
GATCTGCTATCTGCAAGAGATCTTCAGCAACGAGATGGCCAAGGTGGACGACAGCTTCTTCCACAGACTG
GAAGAGTCCTTCCTGGTGGAAGAGGATAAGAAGCACGAGCGGCACCCCATCTTCGGCAACATCGTGGACG
AGGTGGCCTACCACGAGAAGTACCCCACCATCTACCACCTGAGAAAGAAACTGGTGGACAGCACCGACAA
GGCCGACCTGCGGCTGATCTATCTGGCCCTGGCCCACATGATCAAGTTCCGGGGCCACTTCCTGATCGAG
GGCGACCTGAACCCCGACAACAGCGACGTGGACAAGCTGTTCATCCAGCTGGTGCAGACCTACAACCAGC
TGTTCGAGGAAAACCCCATCAACGCCAGCGGCGTGGACGCCAAGGCCATCCTGTCTGCCAGACTGAGCAA
GAGCAGACGGCTGGAAAATCTGATCGCCCAGCTGCCCGGCGAGAAGAAGAATGGCCTGTTCGGAAACCTG
ATTGCCCTGAGCCTGGGCCTGACCCCCAACTTCAAGAGCAACTTCGACCTGGCCGAGGATGCCAAACTGC
AGCTGAGCAAGGACACCTACGACGACGACCTGGACAACCTGCTGGCCCAGATCGGCGACCAGTACGCCGA
CCTGTTTCTGGCCGCCAAGAACCTGTCCGACGCCATCCTGCTGAGCGACATCCTGAGAGTGAACACCGAG
ATCACCAAGGCCCCCCTGAGCGCCTCTATGATCAAGAGATACGACGAGCACCACCAGGACCTGACCCTGC
TGAAAGCTCTCGTGCGGCAGCAGCTGCCTGAGAAGTACAAAGAGATTTTCTTCGACCAGAGCAAGAACGG
CTACGCCGGCTACATTGACGGCGGAGCCAGCCAGGAAGAGTTCTACAAGTTCATCAAGCCCATCCTGGAA
AAGATGGACGGCACCGAGGAACTGCTCGTGAAGCTGAACAGAGAGGACCTGCTGCGGAAGCAGCGGACCT
TCGACAACGGCAGCATCCCCCACCAGATCCACCTGGGAGAGCTGCACGCCATTCTGCGGCGGCAGGAAGA
TTTTTACCCATTCCTGAAGGACAACCGGGAAAAGATCGAGAAGATCCTGACCTTCCGCATCCCCTACTAC
GTGGGCCCTCTGGCCAGGGGAAACAGCAGATTCGCCTGGATGACCAGAAAGAGCGAGGAAACCATCACCC
CCTGGAACTTCGAGGAAGTGGTGGACAAGGGCGCTTCCGCCCAGAGCTTCATCGAGCGGATGACCAACTT
CGATAAGAACCTGCCCAACGAGAAGGTGCTGCCCAAGCACAGCCTGCTGTACGAGTACTTCACCGTGTAT
AACGAGCTGACCAAAGTGAAATACGTGACCGAGGGAATGAGAAAGCCCGCCTTCCTGAGCGGCGAGCAGA
AAAAGGCCATCGTGGACCTGCTGTTCAAGACCAACCGGAAAGTGACCGTGAAGCAGCTGAAAGAGGACTA
CTTCAAGAAAATCGAGTGCTTCGACTCCGTGGAAATCTCCGGCGTGGAAGATCGGTTCAACGCCTCCCTG
GGCACATACCACGATCTGCTGAAAATTATCAAGGACAAGGACTTCCTGGACAATGAGGAAAACGAGGACA
TTCTGGAAGATATCGTGCTGACCCTGACACTGTTTGAGGACAGAGAGATGATCGAGGAACGGCTGAAAAC
CTATGCCCACCTGTTCGACGACAAAGTGATGAAGCAGCTGAAGCGGCGGAGATACACCGGCTGGGGCAGG
CTGAGCCGGAAGCTGATCAACGGCATCCGGGACAAGCAGTCCGGCAAGACAATCCTGGATTTCCTGAAGT
CCGACGGCTTCGCCAACAGAAACTTCATGCAGCTGATCCACGACGACAGCCTGACCTTTAAAGAGGACAT
CCAGAAAGCCCAGGTGTCCGGCCAGGGCGATAGCCTGCACGAGCACATTGCCAATCTGGCCGGCAGCCCC
GCCATTAAGAAGGGCATCCTGCAGACAGTGAAGGTGGTGGACGAGCTCGTGAAAGTGATGGGCCGGCACA
AGCCCGAGAACATCGTGATCGAAATGGCCAGAGAGAACCAGACCACCCAGAAGGGACAGAAGAACAGCCG
CGAGAGAATGAAGCGGATCGAAGAGGGCATCAAAGAGCTGGGCAGCCAGATCCTGAAAGAACACCCCGTG
GAAAACACCCAGCTGCAGAACGAGAAGCTGTACCTGTACTACCTGCAGAATGGGCGGGATATGTACGTGG
ACCAGGAACTGGACATCAACCGGCTGTCCGACTACGATGTGGACCATATCGTGCCTCAGAGCTTTCTGAA
GGACGACTCCATCGACAACAAGGTGCTGACCAGAAGCGACAAGAACCGGGGCAAGAGCGACAACGTGCCC
TCCGAAGAGGTCGTGAAGAAGATGAAGAACTACTGGCGGCAGCTGCTGAACGCCAAGCTGATTACCCAGA
GAAAGTTCGACAATCTGACCAAGGCCGAGAGAGGCGGCCTGAGCGAACTGGATAAGGCCGGCTTCATCAA
GAGACAGCTGGTGGAAACCCGGCAGATCACAAAGCACGTGGCACAGATCCTGGACTCCCGGATGAACACT
AAGTACGACGAGAATGACAAGCTGATCCGGGAAGTGAAAGTGATCACCCTGAAGTCCAAGCTGGTGTCCG
ATTTCCGGAAGGATTTCCAGTTTTACAAAGTGCGCGAGATCAACAACTACCACCACGCCCACGACGCCTA
CCTGAACGCCGTCGTGGGAACCGCCCTGATCAAAAAGTACCCTAAGCTGGAAAGCGAGTTCGTGTACGGC
GACTACAAGGTGTACGACGTGCGGAAGATGATCGCCAAGAGCGAGCAGGAAATCGGCAAGGCTACCGCCA
AGTACTTCTTCTACAGCAACATCATGAACTTTTTCAAGACCGAGATTACCCTGGCCAACGGCGAGATCCG
GAAGCGGCCTCTGATCGAGACAAACGGCGAAACCGGGGAGATCGTGTGGGATAAGGGCCGGGATTTTGCC
ACCGTGCGGAAAGTGCTGAGCATGCCCCAAGTGAATATCGTGAAAAAGACCGAGGTGCAGACAGGCGGCT
TCAGCAAAGAGTCTATCCTGCCCAAGAGGAACAGCGATAAGCTGATCGCCAGAAAGAAGGACTGGGACCC
TAAGAAGTACGGCGGCTTCGACAGCCCCACCGTGGCCTATTCTGTGCTGGTGGTGGCCAAAGTGGAAAAG
GGCAAGTCCAAGAAACTGAAGAGTGTGAAAGAGCTGCTGGGGATCACCATCATGGAAAGAAGCAGCTTCG
AGAAGAATCCCATCGACTTTCTGGAAGCCAAGGGCTACAAAGAAGTGAAAAAGGACCTGATCATCAAGCT
GCCTAAGTACTCCCTGTTCGAGCTGGAAAACGGCCGGAAGAGAATGCTGGCCTCTGCCGGCGAACTGCAG
AAGGGAAACGAACTGGCCCTGCCCTCCAAATATGTGAACTTCCTGTACCTGGCCAGCCACTATGAGAAGC
TGAAGGGCTCCCCCGAGGATAATGAGCAGAAACAGCTGTTTGTGGAACAGCACAAGCACTACCTGGACGA
GATCATCGAGCAGATCAGCGAGTTCTCCAAGAGAGTGATCCTGGCCGACGCTAATCTGGACAAAGTGCTG
TCCGCCTACAACAAGCACCGGGATAAGCCCATCAGAGAGCAGGCCGAGAATATCATCCACCTGTTTACCC
TGACCAATCTGGGAGCCCCTGCCGCCTTCAAGTACTTTGACACCACCATCGACCGGAAGAGGTACACCAG
CACCAAAGAGGTGCTGGACGCCACCCTGATCCACCAGAGCATCACCGGCCTGTACGAGACACGGATCGAC
CTGTCTCAGCTGGGAGGCGACAGCCCCAAGAAGAAGAGAAAGGTGGAGGCCAGCTAAGAATTCTAACTAG
AGCTCGCTGATCAGCCTCGACTGTGCCTTCTAGTTGCCAGCCATCTGTTGTTTGCCCCTCCCCCGTGCCT
TCCTTGACCCTGGAAGGTGCCACTCCCACTGTCCTTTCCTAATAAAATGAGGAAATTGCATCGCATTGTC
TGAGTAGGTGTCATTCTATTCTGGGGGGTGGGGTGGGGCAGGACAGCAAGGGGGAGGATTGGGAAGAGAA
TAGCAGGCATGCTGGGGAGCGGCCGCAGGAACCCCTAGTGATGGAGTTGGCCACTCCCTCTCTGCGCGCT
CGCTCGCTCACTGAGGCCGGGCGACCAAAGGTCGCCCGACGCCCGGGCTTTGCCCGGGCGGCCTCAGTGA
GCGAGCGAGCGCGCAGCTGCCTGCAGGGGCGCCTGATGCGGTATTTTCTCCTTACGCATCTGTGCGGTAT
TTCACACCGCATA
[95 nt withheld, positions 6804-6898]
T
[46 nt withheld, positions 6900-6945]
C
[141 nt withheld, positions 6947-7087]
CCTTTGACGTTGGAGTCCACGTTCTTT
[37 nt withheld, positions 7115-7151]
ACTCTATCTCGGGCTATTCTTTTGATTTATAAGGGATTTTGCCGATTTCGGTCTATTGGTTAAAAAATGA
GCTGATTTAACAAAAATTTAACGCGAATTTTAACAAAATATTAACGTTTACAATTTTATGGTGCACTCTC
AGTACAATCTGCTCTGATGCCGCATAGTTAAGCCAGCCCCGACACCCGCCAACACCCGCTGACGCGCCCT
GACGGGCTTGTCTGCTCCCGGCATCCGCTTACAGACAAGCTGTGACCGTCTCCGGGAGCTGCATGTGTCA
GAGGTTTTCACCGTCATCACCGAAACGCGCGAGACGAAAGGGCCTCGTGATACGCCTATTTTTATAGGTT
AATGTCATGATAATAATGGTTTCTTAGACGTCAGGTGGCACTTTTCGGGGAAATGTGCGCGGAACCCCTA
TTTGTTTATTTTTCTAAATACATTCAAATATGTATCCGCTCATGAGACAATAACCCTGATAAATGCTTCA
ATAATATTGAAAAAGGAAGAGTATGAGTATTCAACATTTCCGTGTCGCCCTTATTCCCTTTTTTGCGGCA
TTTTGCCTTCCTGTTTTTGCTCACCCAGAAACGCTGGTGAAAGTAAAAGATGCTGAAGATCAGTTGGGTG
CACGAGTGGGTTACATCGAACTGGATCTCAACAGCGGTAAGATCCTTGAGAGTTTTCGCCCCGAAGAACG
TTTTCCAATGATGAGCACTTTTAAAGTTCTGCTATGTGGCGCGGTATTATCCCGTATTGACGCCGGGCAA
GAGCAACTCGGTCGCCGCATACACTATTCTCAGAATGACTTGGTTGAGTACTCACCAGTCACAGAAAAGC
ATCTTACGGATGGCATGACAGTAAGAGAATTATGCAGTGCTGCCATAACCATGAGTGATAACACTGCGGC
CAACTTACTTCTGACAACGATCGGAGGACCGAAGGAGCTAACCGCTTTTTTGCACAACATGGGGGATCAT
GTAACTCGCCTTGATCGTTGGGAACCGGAGCTGAATGAAGCCATACCAAACGACGAGCGTGACACCACGA
TGCCTGTAGCAATGGCAACAACGTTGCGCAAACTATTAACTGGCGAACTACTTACTCTAGCTTCCCGGCA
ACAATTAATAGACTGGATGGAGGCGGATAAAGTTGCAGGACCACTTCTGCGCTCGGCCCTTCCGGCTGGC
TGGTTTATTGCTGATAAATCTGGAGCCGGTGAGCGTGGAAGCCGCGGTATCATTGCAGCACTGGGGCCAG
ATGGTAAGCCCTCCCGTATCGTAGTTATCTACACGACGGGGAGTCAGGCAACTATGGATGAACGAAATAG
ACAGATCGCTGAGATAGGTGCCTCACTGATTAAGCATTGGTAACTGTCAGACCAAGTTTACTCATATATA
CTTTAGATTGATTTAAAACTTCATTTTTAATTTAAAAGGATCTAGGTGAAGATCCTTTTTGATAATCTCA
TGACCAAAATCCCTTAACGTGAGTTTTCGTTCCACTGAGCGTCAGACCCCGTAGAAAAGATCAAAGGATC
TTCTTGAGATCCTTTTTTTCTGCGCGTAATCTGCTGCTTGCAAACAAAAAAACCACCGCTACCAGCGGTG
GTTTGTTTGCCGGATCAAGAGCTACCAACTCTTTTTCCGAAGGTAACTGGCTTCAGCAGAGCGCAGATAC
CAAATACTGTTCTTCTAGTGTAGCCGTAGTTAGGCCACCACTTCAAGAACTCTGTAGCACCGCCTACATA
CCTCGCTCTGCTAATCCTGTTACCAGTGGCTGCTGCCAGTGGCGATAAGTCGTGTCTTACCGGGTTGGAC
TCAAGACGATAGTTACCGGATAAGGCGCAGCGGTCGGGCTGAACGGGGGGTTCGTGCACACAGCCCAGCT
TGGAGCGAACGACCTACACCGAACTGAGATACCTACAGCGTGAGCTATGAGAAAGCGCCACGCTTCCCGA
AGGGAGAAAGGCGGACAGGTATCCGGTAAGCGGCAGGGTCGGAACAGGAGAGCGCACGAGGGAGCTTCCA
GGGGGAAACGCCTGGTATCTTTATAGTCCTGTCGGGTTTCGCCACCTCTGACTTGAGCGTCGATTTTTGT
GATGCTCGTCAGGGGGGCGGAGCCTATGGAAA
Features (pLannotate 1.2.2; 19 found; start..end, strand, type, name):
     62..302     +  promoter       U6 promoter: RNA polymerase III promoter for human U6 snRNA
    332..407     +  misc_RNA       gRNA scaffold: guide RNA scaffold for the Streptococcus pyogenes CRISPR/Cas9 system
    414..457     +  misc_RNA       gRNA scaffold (fragment): guide RNA scaffold for the Streptococcus pyogenes CRISPR/Cas9 system
    559..1275    +  CDS            EGFP: the original enhanced GFP (Yang et al., 1996) mammalian codon-optimized
   1348..1633    +  enhancer       CMV enhancer: human cytomegalovirus immediate early enhancer; contains an 18-bp deletion relative to the standard CMV enhancer
   1635..1912    +  promoter       chicken β-actin promoter: No description available
   1913..2140    +  intron         hybrid intron: hybrid between chicken β-actin (CBA) and minute virus of mice (MMV) introns (Gray et al., 2011)
   2161..2188    +  CDS            3xHA (fragment): three tandem HA epitope tags
   2221..3822    +  CDS            Cas9(N): N-terminal portion of Streptococcus pyogenes Cas9 (Zetsche et al., 2015)
   3823..6321    +  CDS            Cas9(C): C-terminal portion of Streptococcus pyogenes Cas9 (Zetsche et al., 2015)
   6391..6502    +  polyA_signal   bGH poly(A) signal: bovine growth hormone polyadenylation signal
   6607..6747    +  repeat_region  AAV2 ITR: inverted terminal repeat of adeno-associated virus serotype 2 inverted
   6752..6803    -  misc_feature   bom (fragment): basis of mobility region from pBR322
   6822..7277    +  rep_origin     f1 ori (sequence partly withheld): f1 bacteriophage origin of replication; arrow indicates direction of (+) strand synthesis
   7278..7327    -  misc_feature   bom (fragment): basis of mobility region from pBR322
   7429..7464    -  CDS            rop (fragment): Rop protein, which maintains plasmids at low copy number; rop
   7559..7663    +  promoter       AmpR promoter: bla
   7664..8524    +  CDS            AmpR: β-lactamase; bla; confers resistance to ampicillin, carbenicillin, and related antibiotics
   8695..9283    +  rep_origin     ori: high-copy-number ColE1/pMB1/pBR322/pUC origin of replication
