[The description below was written by a language model from this plasmid's Addgene catalogue record and pLannotate feature annotations shown in this document.]
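Description:
pORANGE Gria3-GFP KI is a single-plasmid CRISPR/Cas9 knock-in construct built on the pORANGE mammalian expression backbone, designed to tag the endogenous AMPA receptor subunit GluA3 (Gria3; mouse and rat) with GFP at its C-terminus, at the position of the stop codon. It is propagated in E. coli as a high-copy plasmid through a ColE1/pUC-type origin with ampicillin selection (AmpR), and it also carries an f1 phage origin. Both the depositor sequence and the repository's sequencing result are 9,283 nt and give essentially identical feature maps. The catalogue lists this same figure as the backbone size without insert, so it appears to be the total plasmid size.

Three functional units sit side by side. A human U6 Pol III promoter drives a Gria3-targeting guide RNA fused to the S. pyogenes gRNA scaffold. Immediately downstream lies a promoterless EGFP coding sequence that serves as the donor. It has no annotated promoter of its own, so fluorescence should depend on in-frame integration into the Gria3 locus and expression under the gene's native regulation. The record does not annotate the sequences flanking the donor, so the integration mechanism cannot be read from the table. The third unit expresses S. pyogenes Cas9 from the Cbh promoter (CMV enhancer, chicken β-actin promoter and hybrid intron), with an HA epitope fragment upstream of the coding sequence and a bGH polyadenylation signal. The N- and C-terminal Cas9 annotations are contiguous or overlapping, which indicates one full-length open reading frame. A single AAV2 ITR is annotated, so the plasmid does not appear to be a packageable AAV genome as mapped. The associated toolbox is aimed at epitope tagging of endogenous proteins in neurons, which allows GluA3 to be visualised at native expression levels.
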