Addgene plasmid #131491: pORANGE Gria3-GFP KI
Purpose: Endogenous tagging of GluA3: C-terminal (amino acid position: STOP codon)
Depositing lab: Harold MacGillavry. Depositing organization: Utrecht University. Publication: ORANGE: A CRISPR/Cas9-based genome editing toolbox for epitope tagging of endogenous proteins in neurons. Willems J, de Jong APH, Scheefhals N, Mertens E, Catsburg LAE, Poorthuis RB, de Winter F, Verhaagen J, Meye FJ, MacGillavry HD. PLoS Biol. 2020 Apr 10;18(4):e3000665. doi: 10.1371/journal.pbio.3000665. PubMed 32275651.
Backbone
  Vector backbone: pORANGE
  Backbone size w/o insert (bp): 9283
  Vector type: Mammalian Expression
Growth in bacteria
  Bacterial resistance: Ampicillin, 100 μg/mL
  Growth temperature: 37°C
  Growth strain: DH5alpha
  Copy number: High Copy
Gene/Insert
  Gene/Insert name: gRNA and GFP donor
  gRNA/shRNA sequence: GCAGAAAGTGTTAAGATCTAG
  Species: M. musculus (mouse), R. norvegicus (rat)
  Entrez Gene: Gria3 (a.k.a. GLUR3, GluA3, GluR-3, GluR-C, GluR-K3); Gria3 (a.k.a. 2900064I19Rik, GluA3, GluR-C, GluR-K3, Glur-3, Glur3, Gluralpha3)
  Promoter: U6 and Cbh
  Cloning method: Restriction Enzyme; 5′ cloning site Unknown (unknown if destroyed); 3′ cloning site Unknown (unknown if destroyed)
  Sequencing primers: 5′ aaggctgttagagagataattggaa; 3′ cgggccatttaccgtaagtt
Terms and licenses: Academic/Nonprofit Terms; Industry Terms: Not Available to Industry
How to cite: pORANGE Gria3-GFP KI was a gift from Harold MacGillavry (Addgene plasmid # 131491 ; http://n2t.net/addgene:131491 ; RRID:Addgene_131491)
